Addgene plasmid #158363: MAC-SARS-CoV-2 NSP12
Purpose: MAC-tagged gene expression
Depositing lab: Markku Varjosalo. Depositing organization: University of Helsinki, Institute of Biotechnology. Publication: Combined proximity labeling and affinity purification-mass spectrometry workflow for mapping and visualizing protein interaction networks. Liu X, Salokas K, Weldatsadik RG, Gawriyski L, Varjosalo M. Nat Protoc. 2020 Aug 10. pii: 10.1038/s41596-020-0365-x. doi: 10.1038/s41596-020-0365-x. PubMed 32778839.
Backbone
  Vector backbone: MAC-tag-C (#108077)
  Vector type: Mammalian Expression
Growth in bacteria
  Bacterial resistance: Ampicillin, 100 μg/mL
  Growth temperature: 37°C
  Growth strain: DH5alpha
  Copy number: High Copy
Gene/Insert
  Gene/Insert name: SARS-CoV-2 NSP12
  Species: Other
  Entrez Gene: ORF1ab (a.k.a. GU280_gp01)
  Tag / fusion protein: MAC-tag (C terminal on backbone)
  Cloning method: Gateway Cloning
Terms and licenses: Academic/Nonprofit Terms; Industry Terms
How to cite: MAC-SARS-CoV-2 NSP12 was a gift from Markku Varjosalo (Addgene plasmid # 158363 ; http://n2t.net/addgene:158363 ; RRID:Addgene_158363)
