[The description below was written by a language model from this plasmid's Addgene catalogue record and pLannotate feature annotations shown in this document.]
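Description:
MAC-SARS-CoV-2 NSP12 is a mammalian expression plasmid of about 9.1 kb, built by Gateway cloning of the SARS-CoV-2 NSP12 coding region into the MAC-tag-C destination backbone. It is propagated in E. coli as a high-copy plasmid through a ColE1/pUC-type origin, with ampicillin selection provided by the β-lactamase gene. A partial f1 origin and remnants of lac regulatory sequence are also present in the backbone.

Expression is driven by the CMV immediate-early enhancer and promoter, followed directly by two short tet operator-like matches. This suggests a tetracycline-regulatable CMV promoter of the kind used in repressor-expressing host cells, although the record does not state this explicitly. The insert lies between attB1 and attB2 sites and is annotated as a roughly 2.8 kb fragment of the ORF1ab replicase polyprotein. The automated annotation text refers to another product of that polyprotein, but the catalogue identifies the insert as NSP12. Downstream of attB2 is a BirA-derived biotin ligase coding sequence, which forms part of the C-terminal MAC-tag fused to the insert, and a bGH polyadenylation signal ends the transcription unit. Any other components of the tag are not annotated in the feature table.

An FRT site sits immediately upstream of a hygromycin resistance gene that has no full promoter of its own, followed by an SV40 poly(A) signal. This layout is typical of FLP-mediated integration into a genomic FRT landing site, where integration activates the marker and allows isogenic stable lines to be selected. The associated publication describes a workflow combining affinity purification and proximity biotinylation with mass spectrometry. The construct therefore serves to map physical and proximal host interaction partners of NSP12.
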