Features (pLannotate 1.2.2; 24 found; start..end, strand, type, name):
      1..380     +  enhancer       CMV enhancer: human cytomegalovirus immediate early enhancer
    381..584     +  promoter       CMV promoter: human cytomegalovirus (CMV) immediate early promoter
    586..605     +  promoter       PLtetO-1 promoter (fragment): modified phage lambda PL promoter with tet operator sites (Lutz and Bujard, 1997)
    607..626     +  promoter       PLtetO-1 promoter (fragment): modified phage lambda PL promoter with tet operator sites (Lutz and Bujard, 1997)
    634..667     +  promoter       TRE3GV promoter (fragment): 3rd-generation Tet-responsive promoter that can be activated by binding of Tet-On® 3G, optimized for retroviral and lentiviral vectors
    803..820     +  protein_bind   attB1 (fragment): mutant version of attB; core recombination site for the Gateway® BP reaction BP Clonase™
    823..3582    +  CDS            rep (fragment): R1AB_SARS2 - Experimental evidence at protein level: Swiss-Prot protein existence level 1. [2'-O-methyltransferase]: Methyltransferase that mediates mRNA cap 2'-O-ribose methylation to the 5'-cap structure of viral mRNAs. N7-methyl guanosine cap is a prerequisite for binding of nsp16. Therefore plays an essential role in viral mRNAs cap methylation which is essential to evade immune system. From Severe acute respiratory syndrome coronavirus 2 (2019-nCoV) (SARS-CoV-2).
   3584..3608    -  protein_bind   attB2: mutant version of attB; recombination site for the Gateway® BP reaction BP Clonase™
   3796..4755    +  CDS            birA: BIRA_ECOLI - Also known as bioR, dhbB. Experimental evidence at protein level: Swiss-Prot protein existence level 1. Acts both as a biotin--[acetyl-CoA-carboxylase] ligase and a biotin-operon repressor. In the presence of ATP, BirA activates biotin to form the BirA-biotinyl-5'-adenylate (BirA-bio-5'-AMP or holoBirA) complex. HoloBirA can either transfer the biotinyl moiety to the biotin carboxyl carrier protein (BCCP) subunit of acetyl-CoA carboxylase, or bind to the biotin operator site and inhibit transcription of the operon. From Escherichia coli (strain K12).
   4805..5029    +  polyA_signal   bGH poly(A) signal: bovine growth hormone polyadenylation signal
   5033..5054    +  promoter       SV40 promoter (fragment): SV40 enhancer and early promoter
   5075..5308    +  rep_origin     f1 ori (fragment) (sequence partly withheld): f1 bacteriophage origin of replication; arrow indicates direction of (+) strand synthesis
   5313..5360    +  protein_bind   FRT: FLP-mediated recombination occurs in the 8-bp core sequence TCTAGAAA (Turan and Bode, 2011). FLP recombinase from the Saccharomyces cerevisiae 2μ plasmid
   5368..6390    +  CDS            HygR: aminoglycoside phosphotransferase from E. coli; aph(4)-Ia; confers resistance to hygromycin
   6400..6525    +  CDS            ble (fragment): BLE_KLEPN - Experimental evidence at protein level: Swiss-Prot protein existence level 1. Binding protein with a strong affinity to the bleomycin family of antibiotics. Binds to CL990; an antimitotic-antibiotic compound. From Klebsiella pneumoniae.
   6520..6641    +  polyA_signal   SV40 poly(A) signal: SV40 polyadenylation signal
   6714..6730    -  protein_bind   lac operator: The lac repressor binds to the lac operator to inhibit transcription in E. coli. This inhibition can be relieved by adding lactose or isopropyl-β-D-thiogalactopyranoside (IPTG). lac repressor encoded by lacI
   6738..6768    -  promoter       lac promoter: promoter for the E. coli lac operon
   6783..6804    -  protein_bind   CAP binding site: CAP binding activates transcription in the presence of cAMP. E. coli catabolite activator protein
   6817..6909    -  CDS            lacI (fragment): lac repressor; lacI; The lac repressor binds to the lac operator to inhibit transcription in E. coli. This inhibition can be relieved by adding lactose or isopropyl-β-D-thiogalactopyranoside (IPTG).
   7092..7680    -  rep_origin     ori: high-copy-number ColE1/pMB1/pBR322/pUC origin of replication
   7851..8711    -  CDS            AmpR: β-lactamase; bla; confers resistance to ampicillin, carbenicillin, and related antibiotics
   8712..8816    -  promoter       AmpR promoter: bla
   8875..8927    -  misc_feature   bom (fragment): basis of mobility region from pBR322
>Addgene plasmid #158363 | MAC-SARS-CoV-2 NSP12 | addgene full sequence | sequence record 309500 | Addgene NGS Result
GACATTGATTATTGACTAGTTATTAATAGTAATCAATTACGGGGTCATTAGTTCATAGCCCATATATGGA
GTTCCGCGTTACATAACTTACGGTAAATGGCCCGCCTGGCTGACCGCCCAACGACCCCCGCCCATTGACG
TCAATAATGACGTATGTTCCCATAGTAACGCCAATAGGGACTTTCCATTGACGTCAATGGGTGGAGTATT
TACGGTAAACTGCCCACTTGGCAGTACATCAAGTGTATCATATGCCAAGTACGCCCCCTATTGACGTCAA
TGACGGTAAATGGCCCGCCTGGCATTATGCCCAGTACATGACCTTATGGGACTTTCCTACTTGGCAGTAC
ATCTACGTATTAGTCATCGCTATTACCATGGTGATGCGGTTTTGGCAGTACATCAATGGGCGTGGATAGC
GGTTTGACTCACGGGGATTTCCAAGTCTCCACCCCATTGACGTCAATGGGAGTTTGTTTTGGCACCAAAA
TCAACGGGACTTTCCAAAATGTCGTAACAACTCCGCCCCATTGACGCAAATGGGCGGTAGGCGTGTACGG
TGGGAGGTCTATATAAGCAGAGCTCTCCCTATCAGTGATAGAGATCTCCCTATCAGTGATAGAGATCGTC
GACGAGCTCGTTTAGTGAACCGTCAGATCGCCTGGAGACGCCATCCACGCTGTTTTGACCTCCATAGAAG
ACACCGGGACCGATCCAGCCTCCGGACTCTAGCGTTTAAACTTAAGCTTGGTACCGAGCTCGGATCCACT
AGTCCAGTGTGGTGGAATTCTGCAGATATCAACAAGTTTGTACAAAAAAGTTGGCATGTCCGCCGCTAGA
CTGACTCCTTGTGGTACTGGCACCTCTACTGACGTGGTGTACAGGGCCTTCGACATCTACAACGACAAGG
TGGCCGGATTCGCTAAGTTCCTGAAGACCAACTGCTGCCGCTTCCAGGAGAAGGACGAAGACGACAACCT
GATCGACTCTTACTTCGTGGTGAAGAGGCACACCTTCAGCAACTACCAGCACGAGGAAACCATCTACAAC
CTGCTGAAGGACTGCCCCGCCGTGGCTAAGCACGACTTCTTCAAGTTCCGCATCGACGGTGACATGGTGC
CTCACATCAGCCGCCAGAGGCTGACCAAGTACACCATGGCCGACCTGGTGTACGCTCTGAGGCACTTCGA
CGAGGGCAACTGCGACACCCTGAAGGAAATCCTGGTGACCTACAACTGCTGCGACGACGACTACTTCAAC
AAGAAGGACTGGTACGACTTCGTGGAGAACCCTGACATCCTGAGAGTGTACGCCAACCTGGGCGAAAGAG
TGCGTCAGGCTCTGCTGAAGACCGTGCAGTTCTGCGACGCCATGCGTAACGCTGGTATCGTGGGCGTGCT
GACCCTGGACAACCAGGACCTGAACGGCAACTGGTACGACTTCGGAGACTTCATCCAGACTACTCCAGGA
TCTGGTGTGCCTGTGGTGGACTCCTACTACTCTCTGCTGATGCCAATCCTGACCCTGACCAGGGCCCTGA
CCGCTGAGTCTCACGTGGACACCGACCTGACCAAGCCCTACATCAAGTGGGACCTGCTGAAGTACGACTT
CACCGAGGAACGCCTGAAGCTGTTCGACAGGTACTTCAAGTACTGGGACCAGACCTACCACCCAAACTGC
GTGAACTGCCTGGACGACAGATGCATCCTGCACTGCGCCAACTTCAACGTGCTGTTCTCTACCGTGTTCC
CTCCCACCAGCTTCGGCCCTCTGGTGCGTAAGATCTTCGTGGACGGCGTGCCATTCGTGGTGTCTACCGG
ATACCACTTCAGAGAGCTGGGTGTGGTGCACAACCAGGACGTGAACCTGCACAGCTCCCGTCTGAGCTTC
AAGGAACTGCTGGTGTACGCTGCTGACCCTGCTATGCACGCTGCTAGCGGCAACCTGCTGCTGGACAAGC
GCACCACCTGCTTCTCCGTGGCCGCTCTGACCAACAACGTGGCCTTCCAGACCGTGAAGCCTGGAAACTT
CAACAAGGACTTCTACGACTTCGCTGTGAGCAAGGGATTCTTCAAGGAGGGTTCTAGCGTGGAACTGAAG
CACTTCTTCTTCGCCCAGGACGGCAACGCCGCTATCTCCGACTACGACTACTACCGCTACAACCTGCCCA
CCATGTGCGACATCAGGCAGCTGCTGTTCGTGGTGGAGGTGGTGGACAAGTACTTCGACTGCTACGACGG
CGGATGCATCAACGCTAACCAGGTCATCGTGAACAACCTGGACAAGAGCGCCGGCTTCCCTTTCAACAAG
TGGGGAAAGGCTAGACTGTACTACGACAGCATGTCCTACGAAGACCAGGACGCCCTGTTCGCTTACACCA
AGCGTAACGTGATCCCAACCATCACCCAGATGAACCTGAAGTACGCCATCTCCGCTAAGAACCGCGCCAG
GACCGTGGCTGGTGTGAGCATCTGCTCCACCATGACCAACAGACAGTTCCACCAGAAGCTGCTGAAGTCT
ATCGCCGCTACCCGTGGTGCCACCGTGGTCATCGGCACCAGCAAGTTCTACGGTGGCTGGCACAACATGC
TGAAGACCGTGTACTCCGACGTGGAGAACCCACACCTGATGGGCTGGGACTACCCCAAGTGCGACAGAGC
TATGCCTAACATGCTGCGTATCATGGCCTCTCTGGTGCTGGCTAGAAAGCACACCACCTGCTGCTCTCTG
AGCCACCGCTTCTACAGGCTGGCCAACGAGTGCGCTCAGGTGCTGTCCGAAATGGTCATGTGCGGAGGTT
CTCTGTACGTGAAGCCCGGCGGAACCTCCTCTGGAGACGCTACCACCGCCTACGCTAACTCCGTGTTCAA
CATCTGCCAGGCCGTGACCGCTAACGTGAACGCCCTGCTGTCTACCGACGGTAACAAGATCGCTGACAAG
TACGTGAGAAACCTGCAGCACCGTCTGTACGAGTGCCTGTACAGAAACCGTGACGTGGACACCGACTTCG
TGAACGAATTCTACGCCTACCTGCGCAAGCACTTCTCCATGATGATCCTGTCTGACGACGCTGTGGTGTG
CTTCAACTCTACCTACGCCAGCCAGGGCCTGGTGGCTAGCATCAAGAACTTCAAGTCCGTGCTGTACTAC
CAGAACAACGTGTTCATGAGCGAGGCCAAGTGCTGGACCGAAACCGACCTGACCAAGGGACCTCACGAGT
TCTGCTCCCAGCACACCATGCTGGTGAAGCAGGGTGACGACTACGTGTACCTGCCATACCCTGACCCTTC
TAGAATCCTGGGAGCTGGATGCTTCGTGGACGACATCGTGAAGACCGACGGCACCCTGATGATCGAAAGG
TTCGTGAGCCTGGCCATCGACGCTTACCCTCTGACCAAGCACCCAAACCAGGAGTACGCTGACGTGTTCC
ACCTGTACCTGCAGTACATCCGCAAGCTGCACGACGAACTGACCGGACACATGCTGGACATGTACAGCGT
GATGCTGACCAACGACAACACCTCCAGGTACTGGGAGCCAGAATTCTACGAGGCCATGTACACCCCTCAC
ACCGTGCTGCAGTACCCAACTTTCTTGTACAAAGTGGTTGATATCAAGGCCGCCGACATCACCAGCCTGT
ACAAGAAAGTGGGGTGGAGCCATCCCCAGTTCGAGAAGGGCGGAGGATCTGGCGGCGGAAGCGGCGGAGG
AAGCTGGTCCCACCCTCAGTTTGAGAAAGGCACCGAGCTGGGCAGCACCATGGCCAGCTACCCCTACGAC
GTGCCCGACTACGCCAAGGACAACACCGTGCCCCTGAAGCTGATCGCCCTGCTGGCCAACGGCGAGTTCC
ACTCTGGCGAGCAGCTGGGCGAGACACTGGGCATGAGCAGAGCCGCCATCAACAAGCACATCCAGACCCT
GCGGGACTGGGGCGTGGACGTGTTCACAGTGCCCGGCAAGGGCTACAGCCTGCCCGAGCCCATCCAGCTG
CTGAACGCCAAGCAGATCCTGGGCCAGCTGGATGGCGGATCTGTGGCCGTGCTGCCCGTGATCGACAGCA
CCAACCAGTATCTGCTCGACCGGATCGGCGAGCTGAAGTCCGGCGACGCCTGTATCGCCGAGTACCAGCA
GGCCGGCAGAGGCGGCAGGGGCAGAAAGTGGTTCAGCCCCTTCGGCGCCAACCTGTACCTGAGCATGTTC
TGGAGACTGGAACAGGGCCCAGCCGCCGCTATTGGCCTGAGCCTGGTCATCGGCATCGTGATGGCCGAGG
TGCTGCGGAAGCTGGGCGCCGACAAAGTGCGCGTGAAGTGGCCCAACGACCTGTATCTGCAGGACCGGAA
GCTGGCCGGCATCCTGGTGGAACTGACCGGCAAAACAGGCGACGCCGCCCAGATCGTGATCGGCGCTGGC
ATCAACATGGCCATGCGGCGGGTGGAAGAGAGCGTGGTCAACCAGGGCTGGATCACCCTGCAGGAAGCCG
GCATCAACCTGGACCGGAACACCCTGGCCGCCATGCTGATCAGAGAGCTGAGAGCCGCCCTGGAACTGTT
CGAGCAGGAAGGCCTGGCCCCCTACCTGAGCAGATGGGAGAAGCTGGACAACTTCATCAACCGGCCCGTG
AAACTGATCATCGGCGACAAAGAGATCTTCGGCATCAGCCGGGGCATCGACAAGCAGGGGGCCCTGCTCC
TGGAACAGGACGGCATCATCAAGCCCTGGATGGGCGGCGAGATCAGCCTGCGGAGCGCCGAGAAGTGATG
ACTCGAGTCTAGAGGGCCCGTTTAAACCCGCTGATCAGCCTCGACTGTGCCTTCTAGTTGCCAGCCATCT
GTTGTTTGCCCCTCCCCCGTGCCTTCCTTGACCCTGGAAGGTGCCACTCCCACTGTCCTTTCCTAATAAA
ATGAGGAAATTGCATCGCATTGTCTGAGTAGGTGTCATTCTATTCTGGGGGGTGGGGTGGGGCAGGACAG
CAAGGGGGAGGATTGGGAAGACAATAGCAGGCATGCTGGGGATGCGGTGGGCTCTATGGCTTCTGAGGCG
GAAAGAACCAGCTGGGGCTCTAGGGGGTATCCCC
[124 nt withheld, positions 5075-5198]
C
[91 nt withheld, positions 5200-5290]
AGGGTGATGGTTCACGTACCTAGAAGTTCCTATTCCGAAGTTCCTATTCTCTAGAAAGTATAGGAACTTC
CTTGGCCAAAAAGCCTGAACTCACCGCGACGTCTGTCGAGAAGTTTCTGATCGAAAAGTTCGACAGCGTC
TCCGACCTGATGCAGCTCTCGGAGGGCGAAGAATCTCGTGCTTTCAGCTTCGATGTAGGAGGGCGTGGAT
ATGTCCTGCGGGTAAATAGCTGCGCCGATGGTTTCTACAAAGATCGTTATGTTTATCGGCACTTTGCATC
GGCCGCGCTCCCGATTCCGGAAGTGCTTGACATTGGGGAATTCAGCGAGAGCCTGACCTATTGCATCTCC
CGCCGTGCACAGGGTGTCACGTTGCAAGACCTGCCTGAAACCGAACTGCCCGCTGTTCTGCAGCCGGTCG
CGGAGGCCATGGATGCGATCGCTGCGGCCGATCTTAGCCAGACGAGCGGGTTCGGCCCATTCGGACCGCA
AGGAATCGGTCAATACACTACATGGCGTGATTTCATATGCGCGATTGCTGATCCCCATGTGTATCACTGG
CAAACTGTGATGGACGACACCGTCAGTGCGTCCGTCGCGCAGGCTCTCGATGAGCTGATGCTTTGGGCCG
AGGACTGCCCCGAAGTCCGGCACCTCGTGCACGCGGATTTCGGCTCCAACAATGTCCTGACGGACAATGG
CCGCATAACAGCGGTCATTGACTGGAGCGAGGCGATGTTCGGGGATTCCCAATACGAGGTCGCCAACATC
TTCTTCTGGAGGCCGTGGTTGGCTTGTATGGAGCAGCAGACGCGCTACTTCGAGCGGAGGCATCCGGAGC
TTGCAGGATCGCCGCGGCTCCGGGCGTATATGCTCCGCATTGGTCTTGACCAACTCTATCAGAGCTTGGT
TGACGGCAATTTCGATGATGCAGCTTGGGCGCAGGGTCGATGCGACGCAATCGTCCGATCCGGAGCCGGG
ACTGTCGGGCGTACACAAATCGCCCGCAGAAGCGCGGCCGTCTGGACCGATGGCTGTGTAGAAGTACTCG
CCGATAGTGGAAACCGACGCCCCAGCACTCGTCCGAGGGCAAAGGAATAGCACGTACTACGAGATTTCGA
TTCCACCGCCGCCTTCTATGAAAGGTTGGGCTTCGGAATCGTTTTCCGGGACGCCGGCTGGATGATCCTC
CAGCGCGGGGATCTCATGCTGGAGTTCTTCGCCCACCCCAACTTGTTTATTGCAGCTTATAATGGTTACA
AATAAAGCAATAGCATCACAAATTTCACAAATAAAGCATTTTTTTCACTGCATTCTAGTTGTGGTTTGTC
CAAACTCATCAATGTATCTTATCATGTCTGTATACCGTCGACCTCTAGCTAGAGCTTGGCGTAATCATGG
TCATAGCTGTTTCCTGTGTGAAATTGTTATCCGCTCACAATTCCACACAACATACGAGCCGGAAGCATAA
AGTGTAAAGCCTGGGGTGCCTAATGAGTGAGCTAACTCACATTAATTGCGTTGCGCTCACTGCCCGCTTT
CCAGTCGGGAAACCTGTCGTGCCAGCTGCATTAATGAATCGGCCAACGCGCGGGGAGAGGCGGTTTGCGT
ATTGGGCGCTCTTCCGCTTCCTCGCTCACTGACTCGCTGCGCTCGGTCGTTCGGCTGCGGCGAGCGGTAT
CAGCTCACTCAAAGGCGGTAATACGGTTATCCACAGAATCAGGGGATAACGCAGGAAAGAACATGTGAGC
AAAAGGCCAGCAAAAGGCCAGGAACCGTAAAAAGGCCGCGTTGCTGGCGTTTTTCCATAGGCTCCGCCCC
CCTGACGAGCATCACAAAAATCGACGCTCAAGTCAGAGGTGGCGAAACCCGACAGGACTATAAAGATACC
AGGCGTTTCCCCCTGGAAGCTCCCTCGTGCGCTCTCCTGTTCCGACCCTGCCGCTTACCGGATACCTGTC
CGCCTTTCTCCCTTCGGGAAGCGTGGCGCTTTCTCATAGCTCACGCTGTAGGTATCTCAGTTCGGTGTAG
GTCGTTCGCTCCAAGCTGGGCTGTGTGCACGAACCCCCCGTTCAGCCCGACCGCTGCGCCTTATCCGGTA
ACTATCGTCTTGAGTCCAACCCGGTAAGACACGACTTATCGCCACTGGCAGCAGCCACTGGTAACAGGAT
TAGCAGAGCGAGGTATGTAGGCGGTGCTACAGAGTTCTTGAAGTGGTGGCCTAACTACGGCTACACTAGA
AGAACAGTATTTGGTATCTGCGCTCTGCTGAAGCCAGTTACCTTCGGAAAAAGAGTTGGTAGCTCTTGAT
CCGGCAAACAAACCACCGCTGGTAGCGGTGGTTTTTTTGTTTGCAAGCAGCAGATTACGCGCAGAAAAAA
AGGATCTCAAGAAGATCCTTTGATCTTTTCTACGGGGTCTGACGCTCAGTGGAACGAAAACTCACGTTAA
GGGATTTTGGTCATGAGATTATCAAAAAGGATCTTCACCTAGATCCTTTTAAATTAAAAATGAAGTTTTA
AATCAATCTAAAGTATATATGAGTAAACTTGGTCTGACAGTTACCAATGCTTAATCAGTGAGGCACCTAT
CTCAGCGATCTGTCTATTTCGTTCATCCATAGTTGCCTGACTCCCCGTCGTGTAGATAACTACGATACGG
GAGGGCTTACCATCTGGCCCCAGTGCTGCAATGATACCGCGAGACCCACGCTCACCGGCTCCAGATTTAT
CAGCAATAAACCAGCCAGCCGGAAGGGCCGAGCGCAGAAGTGGTCCTGCAACTTTATCCGCCTCCATCCA
GTCTATTAATTGTTGCCGGGAAGCTAGAGTAAGTAGTTCGCCAGTTAATAGTTTGCGCAACGTTGTTGCC
ATTGCTACAGGCATCGTGGTGTCACGCTCGTCGTTTGGTATGGCTTCATTCAGCTCCGGTTCCCAACGAT
CAAGGCGAGTTACATGATCCCCCATGTTGTGCAAAAAAGCGGTTAGCTCCTTCGGTCCTCCGATCGTTGT
CAGAAGTAAGTTGGCCGCAGTGTTATCACTCATGGTTATGGCAGCACTGCATAATTCTCTTACTGTCATG
CCATCCGTAAGATGCTTTTCTGTGACTGGTGAGTACTCAACCAAGTCATTCTGAGAATAGTGTATGCGGC
GACCGAGTTGCTCTTGCCCGGCGTCAATACGGGATAATACCGCGCCACATAGCAGAACTTTAAAAGTGCT
CATCATTGGAAAACGTTCTTCGGGGCGAAAACTCTCAAGGATCTTACCGCTGTTGAGATCCAGTTCGATG
TAACCCACTCGTGCACCCAACTGATCTTCAGCATCTTTTACTTTCACCAGCGTTTCTGGGTGAGCAAAAA
CAGGAAGGCAAAATGCCGCAAAAAAGGGAATAAGGGCGACACGGAAATGTTGAATACTCATACTCTTCCT
TTTTCAATATTATTGAAGCATTTATCAGGGTTATTGTCTCATGAGCGGATACATATTTGAATGTATTTAG
AAAAATAAACAAATAGGGGTTCCGCGCACATTTCCCCGAAAAGTGCCACCTGACGTCGACGGATCGGGAG
ATCTCCCGATCCCCTATGGTGCACTCTCAGTACAATCTGCTCTGATGCCGCATAGTTAAGCCAGTATCTG
CTCCCTGCTTGTGTGTTGGAGGTCGCTGAGTAGTGCGCGAGCAAAATTTAAGCTACAACAAGGCAAGGCT
TGACCGACAATTGCATGAAGAATCTGCTTAGGGTTAGGCGTTTTGCGCTGCTTCGCGATGTACGGGCCAG
ATATACGCGTT
